Addgene plasmid #69277: pYPQ135A
Purpose: (Empty Backbone) Golden Gate entry vector; 5th gRNA under AtU6 promoter
Depositing lab: Yiping Qi. Depositing organization: East Carolina University. Publication: A CRISPR/Cas9 toolbox for multiplexed plant genome editing and transcriptional regulation. Lowder LG, Paul JW, Baltes NJ, Voytas DF, Zhang Y, Zhang D, Tang X, Zheng X, Hsieh TF, Qi Y. Plant Physiol. 2015 Aug 21. pii: pp.00636.2015. 10.1104/pp.15.00636 PubMed 26297141.
Backbone
  Vector backbone: pHD5
  Backbone manufacturer: (Cermak et al. 2011)
  Vector type: CRISPR
Growth in bacteria
  Bacterial resistance: Tetracycline, 10 μg/mL
  Growth temperature: 37°C
  Growth strain: DH5alpha
  Copy number: High Copy
Gene/Insert
  Gene/Insert name: None
Terms and licenses: Academic/Nonprofit Terms; Industry Terms: Not Available to Industry
How to cite: pYPQ135A was a gift from Yiping Qi (Addgene plasmid # 69277 ; http://n2t.net/addgene:69277 ; RRID:Addgene_69277)
