[The description below was written by a language model from this plasmid's Addgene catalogue record and pLannotate feature annotations shown in this document.]
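Description:
pYPQ135A is an empty Golden Gate entry vector from a modular CRISPR/Cas9 toolbox for multiplexed plant genome editing and transcriptional regulation. It is built on the pHD5 backbone, is about 3.8 kb, and is classified as a CRISPR vector. It replicates in E. coli as a high-copy plasmid from a ColE1/pUC-type origin. Selection is by tetracycline, conferred by a tetracycline efflux protein gene driven by its own tet promoter. The annotation also picks up short fragments of lacI, a kanamycin resistance gene and the RSF origin, together with a T7 promoter and rrnB T1/T2 terminators. These appear to be backbone remnants rather than functional parts of the payload.

The working cassette consists of the Arabidopsis thaliana U6-1 snRNA promoter, a plant RNA polymerase III promoter suited to expressing small RNAs, followed after a short gap by the Streptococcus pyogenes Cas9 guide RNA scaffold. No insert is recorded, consistent with its role as an empty backbone. The gap between promoter and scaffold is presumably where a user-designed target spacer is cloned to complete a single guide RNA, although the record does not annotate the cloning sites or name the restriction enzymes involved. The plasmid is designated for the fifth gRNA position, so its completed expression unit is meant to be joined by Golden Gate assembly, in a defined order, with gRNA cassettes from sibling vectors. The result is a multi-guide array. No Cas9 gene, plant selectable marker or T-DNA element is present, so these must be supplied by other components of the system.
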