Features (pLannotate 1.2.2; 12 found; start..end, strand, type, name):
      1..54      -  CDS            lacI (fragment): lac repressor; lacI; The lac repressor binds to the lac operator to inhibit transcription in E. coli. This inhibition can be relieved by adding lactose or isopropyl-β-D-thiogalactopyranoside (IPTG).
     56..180     -  rep_origin     RSF ori (fragment): Plasmids containing the RSF 1030 origin of replication can be propagated in E. coli cells that contain additional plasmids with compatible origins.
    196..224     +  promoter       tet promoter: E. coli promoter for tetracycline efflux protein gene
    272..1462    +  CDS            TcR: tetracycline efflux protein; tet; confers resistance to tetracycline
   1560..1634    +  CDS            KanR (fragment): aminoglycoside phosphotransferase; aphA-3; confers resistance to kanamycin
   1637..1655    -  promoter       T7 promoter: promoter for bacteriophage T7 RNA polymerase
   1765..2068    +  promoter       AtU6-1 promoter: promoter for the Arabidopsis thaliana U6-1 snRNA gene (Waibel and Filipowicz, 1990)
   2102..2177    +  misc_RNA       gRNA scaffold: guide RNA scaffold for the Streptococcus pyogenes CRISPR/Cas9 system
   2652..3240    +  rep_origin     ori: high-copy-number ColE1/pMB1/pBR322/pUC origin of replication
   3423..3515    +  CDS            lacI (fragment): lac repressor; lacI; The lac repressor binds to the lac operator to inhibit transcription in E. coli. This inhibition can be relieved by adding lactose or isopropyl-β-D-thiogalactopyranoside (IPTG).
   3570..3597    -  terminator     rrnB T2 terminator: transcription terminator T2 from the E. coli rrnB gene
   3729..3772    +  terminator     rrnB T1 terminator: Escherichia coli rrnB; transcription terminator T1 from the E. coli rrnB gene
>Addgene plasmid #69277 | pYPQ135A | depositor full sequence | sequence record 122115 | Full Sequence
CTGCATTAATGAATCGGCCAACGCGCGGGGAGAGGCGGTTTGCGTATTGGGCGCTCTTCCGCTTCCTCGC
TCACTGACTCGCTGCGCTCGGTCGTTCGGCTGCGGCGAGCGGTATCAGCTCACTCAAAGGCGGTAATACG
GTTATCCACAGAATCAGGGGATAACGCAGGAAAGAACATGAATTAATTCTCATGTTTGACAGCTTATCAT
CGATTAGCTTTAATGCGGTAGTTTATCACAGTTAAATTGCTAACGCAGTCAGGCACCGTGTATGAAATCT
AACAATGCGCTCATCGTCATCCTCGGCACCGTCACCCTGGATGCTGTAGGCATAGGCTTGGTTATGCCGG
TACTGCCGGGCCTCTTGCGGGATATCGTCCATTCCGACAGCATCGCCAGTCACTATGGCGTGCTGCTAGC
GCTATATGCGTTGATGCAATTTCTATGCGCACCCGTTCTCGGAGCACTGTCCGACCGCTTTGGCCGCCGC
CCAGTCCTGCTCGCTTCGCTACTTGGAGCCACTATCGACTACGCGATCATGGCGACCACACCCGTCCTGT
GGATTCTCTACGCCGGACGCATCGTGGCCGGCATCACCGGCGCCACAGGTGCGGTTGCTGGCGCCTATAT
CGCCGACATCACCGATGGGGAAGATCGGGCTCGCCACTTCGGGCTCATGAGCGCTTGTTTCGGCGTGGGT
ATGGTGGCAGGCCCCGTGGCCGGGGGACTGTTGGGCGCCATCTCCTTACATGCACCATTCCTTGCGGCGG
CGGTGCTCAACGGCCTCAACCTACTACTGGGCTGCTTCCTAATGCAGGAGTCGCATAAGGGAGAGCGCCG
ACCCATGCCCTTGAGAGCCTTCAACCCAGTCAGCTCCTTCCGGTGGGCGCGGGGCATGACTATCGTCGCC
GCACTTATGACTGTCTTCTTTATCATGCAACTCGTAGGACAGGTGCCGGCAGCGCTCTGGGTCATTTTCG
GCGAGGACCGCTTTCGCTGGAGCGCGACGATGATCGGCCTGTCGCTTGCGGTATTCGGAATCTTGCACGC
CCTCGCTCAAGCCTTCGTCACTGGTCCCGCCACCAAACGTTTCGGCGAGAAGCAGGCCATTATCGCCGGC
ATGGCGGCCGACGCGCTGGGCTACGTCTTGCTGGCGTTCGCGACGCGAGGCTGGATGGCCTTCCCCATTA
TGATTCTTCTCGCTTCCGGCGGCATCGGGATGCCCGCGTTGCAGGCCATGCTGTCCAGGCAGGTAGATGA
CGACCATCAGGGACAGCTTCAAGGATCGCTCGCGGCTCTTACCAGCCTAACTTCGATCATTGGACCGCTG
ATCGTCACGGCGATTTATGCCGCCTCGGCGAGCACATGGAACGGGTTGGCATGGATTGTAGGCGCCGCCC
TATACCTTGTCTGCCTCCCCGCGTTGCGTCGCGGTGCATGGAGCCGGGCCACCTCGACCTGAATGGAAGC
CGGCGGCACCTCGCTAACGGATTCACCACTCCAAGAATTGGAGCCAATCAATTCTTGCGGAGAACTGTGA
ATGCGCAAACCAACCCTTGATCGGGGAAGAACAGTATGTCGAGCTATTTTTTGACTTACTGGGGATCAAG
CCTGATTGGGAGAAAATAAAATATCCCCTATAGTGAGTCGTATTACATGGTCATAGCTGTTTCCTGGCAG
CTCTGGCCCGTGTCTCAAAATCTCTGATGTTACATTGCACAAGATAAAAATATATCATCATGCCTCCTCT
AGAGGTCTCCTGTTAGAAATCTCAAAATTCCGGCAGAACAATTTTGAATCTCGATCCGTAGAAACCAGAC
GGTCATTGTTTTAGTTCCACCACGATTATATTTGAAATTTACGTGAGTGTGAGTGAGACTTGCATAAGAA
AATAAAATCTTTAGTTGGGAAAAAATTCAATAATATAAATGGGCTTGAGAAGGAAGCGAGGGATAGGCCT
TTTTCTAAAATAGGCCCATTTAAGCTATTAACAATCTTCAAAAGTACCACAGCGCTTAGGTAAAGAAAGC
AGCTGAGTTTATATATGGTTAGACACGAAGTAGTGATTGGAGACGAGATCTAGTCTGAGTCGACCGTCTC
TGTTTTAGAGCTAGAAATAGCAAGTTAAAATAAGGCTAGTCCGTTATCAACTTGAAAAAGTGGCACCGAG
TCGGTGCTTTTTTTGGCAAAAATTTTCAGATTTTTTCTTCATCTGTAGATTTCTGGGTTTTTTTTTCCGT
TTCGTGAATCATAAGTGAAGTTTTGGATGCAAATCTGCGCGAAAAAAGTTGGACCTGCAATGAGCTTATT
TAGATAGCTAAGACAAAGTGATTGGTCCGTTGTTTCAGTTCTGATTGTCAGAGAGTTTGTTTCGAGTCGG
CGACACCAATGCGTTTTGTTAACCAGATTTCGGGTAAGAAATGTATCGAGAGTTTGTTTCCAGACGGCTA
CATCATTTTCTTATGAAGGGTGAAATTAGATAGACCAAAGATTGAAACACAACATTTCTTTCACAAAAAT
ATAATAAACTTGATAGCATTTAGGATCAGCTGCAGGAGACCCTCGAGCCACCCATGACCAAAATCCCTTA
ACGTGAGTTACGCGTCGTTCCACTGAGCGTCAGACCCCGTAGAAAAGATCAAAGGATCTTCTTGAGATCC
TTTTTTTCTGCGCGTAATCTGCTGCTTGCAAACAAAAAAACCACCGCTACCAGCGGTGGTTTGTTTGCCG
GATCAAGAGCTACCAACTCTTTTTCCGAAGGTAACTGGCTTCAGCAGAGCGCAGATACCAAATACTGTTC
TTCTAGTGTAGCCGTAGTTAGGCCACCACTTCAAGAACTCTGTAGCACCGCCTACATACCTCGCTCTGCT
AATCCTGTTACCAGTGGCTGCTGCCAGTGGCGATAAGTCGTGTCTTACCGGGTTGGACTCAAGACGATAG
TTACCGGATAAGGCGCAGCGGTCGGGCTGAACGGGGGGTTCGTGCACACAGCCCAGCTTGGAGCGAACGA
CCTACACCGAACTGAGATACCTACAGCGTGAGCTATGAGAAAGCGCCACGCTTCCCGAAGGGAGAAAGGC
GGACAGGTATCCGGTAAGCGGCAGGGTCGGAACAGGAGAGCGCACGAGGGAGCTTCCAGGGGGAAACGCC
TGGTATCTTTATAGTCCTGTCGGGTTTCGCCACCTCTGACTTGAGCGTCGATTTTTGTGATGCTCGTCAG
GGGGGCGGAGCCTATGGAAAAACGCCAGCAACGCGGCCTTTTTACGGTTCCTGGCCTTTTGCTGGCCTTT
TGCTCACATGTTCTTTCCTGCGTTATCCCCTGATTCTGTGGATAACCGTATTACCGCCTTTGAGTGAGCT
GATACCGCTCGCCGCAGCCGAACGACCGAGCGCAGCGAGTCAGTGAGCGAGGAAGCGGAAGAGCGCCCAA
TACGCAAACCGCCTCTCCCCGCGCGTTGGCCGATTCATTAATGCAGCTGGCACGACAGGTTTCCCGACTG
GAAAGCGGGCAGTGAGCGCAACGCAATTAATACGCGTACCGCTAGCCAGGAAGAGTTTGTAGAAACGCAA
AAAGGCCATCCGTCAGGATGGCCTTCTGCTTAGTTTGATGCCTGGCAGTTTATGGCGGGCGTCCTGCCCG
CCACCCTCCGGGCCGTTGCTTCACAACGTTCAAATCCGCTCCCGGCGGATTTGTCCTACTCAGGAGAGCG
TTCACCGACAAACAACAGATAAAACGAAAGGCCCAGTCTTCCGACTGAGCCTTTCGTTTTATTTGATGCC
TGGCAGTTCCCTACTCTCGCGTT
