>Addgene plasmid #69277 | pYPQ135A | addgene partial sequence | sequence record 123968 | Tet-F 5'-GGCAGGTAGATGACGACCAT-3'
ATCGCTCGCGGCTCTTACCAGCCTAACTTCGATCATTGGACCGCTGATCGTCACGGCGATTTATGCCGCC
TCGGCGAGCACATGGAACGGGTTGGCATGGATTGTAGGCGCCGCCCTATACCTTGTCTGCCTCCCCGCGT
TGCGTCGCGGTGCATGGAGCCGGGCCACCTCGACCTGAATGGAAGCCGGCGGCACCTCGCTAACGGATTC
ACCACTCCAAGAATTGGAGCCAATCAATTCTTGCGGAGAACTGTGAATGCGCAAACCAACCCTTGATCGG
GGAAGAACAGTATGTCGAGCTATTTTTTGACTTACTGGGGATCAAGCCTGATTGGGAGAAAATAAAATAT
CCCCTATAGTGAGTCGTATTACATGGTCATAGCTGTTTCCTGGCAGCTCTGGCCCGTGTCTCAAAATCTC
TGATGTTACATTGCACAAGATAAAAATATATCATCATGCCTCCTCTAGAGGTCTCCTGTTAGAAATCTCA
AAATTCCGGCAGAACAATTTTGAATCTCGATCCGTAGAAACCAGACGGTCATTGTTTTAGTTCCACCACG
ATTATATTTGAAATTTACGTGAGTGTGAGTGAGACTTGCATAAGAAAATAAAATCTTTAGTTGGGAAAAA
ATTCAATAATATAAATGGGCTTGAGAAGGAAGCGAGGGATAGGCCTTTTTCTAAAATAGGCCCATTTAAG
CTATTAACAATCTTCAAAAGTACCACAGCGCTTAGGTAAAGAAAGCAGCTGAGTTTATATATGGTTAGAC
ACGAAGTAGTGATTGGAGACGAGATCTAGTCTGAGTCGACCGTCTCTGTTTTAGAGCTAGAAATAGCAAG
TTAAAATAAGGCTAGTCCGTTATCAACTTGAAAAAGTGGCACCGAGTCGGTGCTTTTTTTGGCAAAAATT
TTCAGATTTTTTCTTCATCTGTAGATTTCTGGGTTTTTTTTTCCGTTTCGTGAATCATAAGTGAAGTTTT
GGATGCAAATCTGCGCGAAAAAAGTTGGACCTGCAATGAGCTTATTTAGATAGCTAAGACAAA
