>Addgene plasmid #69277 | pYPQ135A | addgene partial sequence | sequence record 123969 | pBR322ori-3 5'-tttgtttgcaagcagcagat-3'
CTCAAGAAGATCCTTTGATCTTTTCTACGGGGTCTGACGCTCAGTGGAACGACGCGTAACTCACGTTAAG
GGATTTTGGTCATGGGTGGCTCGAGGGTCTCCTGCAGCTGATCCTAAATGCTATCAAGTTTATTATATTT
TTGTGAAAGAAATGTTGTGTTTCAATCTTTGGTCTATCTAATTTCACCCTTCATAAGAAAATGATGTAGC
CGTCTGGAAACAAACTCTCGATACATTTCTTACCCGAAATCTGGTTAACAAAACGCATTGGTGTCGCCGA
CTCGAAACAAACTCTCTGACAATCAGAACTGAAACAACGGACCAATCACTTTGTCTTAGCTATCTAAATA
AGCTCATTGCAGGTCCAACTTTTTTCGCGCAGATTTGCATCCAAAACTTCACTTATGATTCACGAAACGG
AAAAAAAAACCCAGAAATCTACAGATGAAGAAAAAATCTGAAAATTTTTGCCAAAAAAAGCACCGACTCG
GTGCCACTTTTTCAAGTTGATAACGGACTAGCCTTATTTTAACTTGCTATTTCTAGCTCTAAAACAGAGA
CGGTCGACTCAGACTAGATCTCGTCTCCAATCACTACTTCGTGTCTAACCATATATAAACTCAGCTGCTT
TCTTTACCTAAGCGCTGTGGTACTTTTGAAGATTGTTAATAGCTTAAATGGGCCTATTTTAGAAAAAGGC
CTATCCCTCGCTTCCTTCTCAAGCCCATTTATATTATTGAATTTTTTCCCAACTAAAGATTTTATTTTCT
TATGCAAGTCTCACTCACACTCACGTAAATTTCAAATATAATCGTGGTGGAACTAAAACAATGACCGTCT
GGTTTCTACGGATCGAGATTCAAAATTGTTCTGCCGGAATTTTGAGATTTCTAACAGGAGACCTCTAGAG
GAGGCATGATGATATATTTTTATCTTGTGCAATGTAACATCAGAGATTTTGAGACACGGGCCAGAGCTGC
CAGGAAACAGCTATGACCATGTAATACGACTC
